Addgene plasmid #236236: pAAV hSyn INTRON mScarlet-STIM2 WPRE
Purpose: AAV expression of human STIM2 internally tagged with mScarlet-I
Depositing lab: Jennifer Lippincott-Schwartz. Depositing organization: HHMI, Janelia Research Campus. Publication: Periodic ER-plasma membrane junctions support long-range Ca(2+) signal integration in dendrites. Benedetti L, Fan R, Weigel AV, Moore AS, Houlihan PR, Kittisopikul M, Park G, Petruncio A, Hubbard PM, Pang S, Xu CS, Hess HF, Saalfeld S, Rangaraju V, Clapham DE, De Camilli P, Ryan TA, Lippincott-Schwartz J. Cell. 2025 Jan 23;188(2):484-500.e22. doi: 10.1016/j.cell.2024.11.029. Epub 2024 Dec 20. PubMed 39708809.
Backbone
  Vector backbone: pAAV Syn intron Psam4GlyR m3m4 HA
  Backbone manufacturer: Scott Sternson (Addgene plasmid # 196041)
  Vector type: AAV
Growth in bacteria
  Bacterial resistance: Ampicillin, 100 μg/mL
  Growth temperature: 37°C
  Growth strain: NEB Stable
  Copy number: High Copy
Gene/Insert
  Gene/Insert name: mScarletI-STIM2
  Species: H. sapiens (human)
  Insert size (bp): 3018
  Mutation: Signal peptide from STIM1 and residues 15-746 of STIM2
  Entrez Gene: STIM2
  Promoter: human Synapsin 1
  Tag / fusion protein: mScarletI in position 29 (N terminal on insert)
  Cloning method: Restriction Enzyme; 5′ cloning site SpeI (unknown if destroyed); 3′ cloning site HindIII (unknown if destroyed)
Terms and licenses: Academic/Nonprofit Terms; Industry Terms: Not Available to Industry
How to cite: pAAV hSyn INTRON mScarlet-STIM2 WPRE was a gift from Jennifer Lippincott-Schwartz (Addgene plasmid # 236236 ; http://n2t.net/addgene:236236 ; RRID:Addgene_236236)
