[The description below was written by a language model from this plasmid's Addgene catalogue record and pLannotate feature annotations shown in this document.]
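Description:
pAAV hSyn INTRON mScarlet-STIM2 WPRE is a 7.4 kb AAV transfer plasmid for neuron-directed expression of a red fluorescently tagged form of human STIM2, an endoplasmic reticulum Ca2+ sensor involved in store-operated calcium entry. It derives from a pAAV Syn-intron backbone and is propagated in E. coli through a high-copy ColE1/pUC-type origin with ampicillin selection (AmpR under its own bla promoter). An f1 phage origin is also present, along with short lacZα and lacI remnants that appear to be backbone leftovers rather than functional parts.

The expression cassette lies between two AAV2 inverted terminal repeats, which allow it to be replicated and packaged into recombinant AAV particles when rep/cap and helper functions are supplied in trans. One ITR is annotated only as a fragment. Transcription is driven by the human synapsin 1 promoter, which restricts expression largely to neurons, followed by a chimeric β-globin/immunoglobulin intron that typically improves expression through splicing.

The roughly 3 kb open reading frame begins with the STIM1 signal peptide, which directs the protein into the ER. This is followed by mScarlet-I, a short attB1-like Gateway scar acting as a linker, and then residues 15–746 of STIM2. Placing the fluorescent protein after the signal sequence makes it an internal tag, so it should sit on the luminal side of the mature protein and not be lost with signal peptide cleavage.

A WPRE downstream enhances transcript stability and expression. It is followed by an SV40 poly(A) signal, which the feature table annotates on the reverse strand. The construct is suited to live imaging of STIM2 localisation in neurons, in keeping with the associated study of ER–plasma membrane junctions and dendritic Ca2+ signalling.
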