Features (pLannotate 1.2.2; 17 found; start..end, strand, type, name):
    110..538     -  rep_origin     f1 ori (sequence partly withheld): f1 bacteriophage origin of replication; arrow indicates direction of (+) strand synthesis
    543..612     -  CDS            lacZα (fragment): LacZα fragment of β-galactosidase; lacZ fragment
    607..739     -  repeat_region  AAV2 ITR (fragment): inverted terminal repeat of adeno-associated virus serotype 2 inverted
    842..1239    +  promoter       hSyn promoter (fragment): human synapsin I promoter; confers neuron-specific expression (Kügler et al., 2003)
   1332..1464    +  intron         chimeric intron: chimera between introns from human β-globin and immunoglobulin heavy chain genes
   1494..1565    +  CDS            Stim1 (fragment): STIM1_MOUSE - Also known as Sim. Experimental evidence at protein level: Swiss-Prot protein existence level 1. Plays a role in mediating store-operated Ca(2+) entry (SOCE), a Ca(2+) influx following depletion of intracellular Ca(2+) stores. Acts as Ca(2+) sensor in the endoplasmic reticulum via its EF-hand domain. Upon Ca(2+) depletion, translocates from the endoplasmic reticulum to the plasma membrane where it activates the Ca(2+) release- activated Ca(2+) (CRAC) channel subunit ORAI1. Involved in enamel formation. Activated following interaction with STIMATE, leading to promote STIM1 conform
   1578..2273    +  CDS            mScarlet-I: mScarlet-I is a basic (constitutively fluorescent) red fluorescent protein published in 2016, derived from synthetic construct. It is reported to be a rapidly-maturing monomer with moderate acid sensitivity.
   2283..2307    +  protein_bind   attB1: mutant version of attB; recombination site for the Gateway® BP reaction BP Clonase™
   2313..4508    +  CDS            STIM2: STIM2_HUMAN - Also known as KIAA1482. Experimental evidence at protein level: Swiss-Prot protein existence level 1. Plays a role in mediating store-operated Ca(2+) entry (SOCE), a Ca(2+) influx following depletion of intracellular Ca(2+) stores. Functions as a highly sensitive Ca(2+) sensor in the endoplasmic reticulum which activates both store-operated and store-independent Ca(2+)-influx. Regulates basal cytosolic and endoplasmic reticulum Ca(2+) concentrations. Upon mild variations of the endoplasmic reticulum Ca(2+) concentration, translocates from the endoplasmic reticulum to the plasma m
   4518..5106    +  misc_feature   WPRE: woodchuck hepatitis virus posttranscriptional regulatory element
   5130..5251    -  polyA_signal   SV40 poly(A) signal: SV40 polyadenylation signal
   5274..5342    -  CDS            large T antigen (fragment): large T antigen from SV40 (simian virus 40)
   5413..5546    +  repeat_region  AAV2 ITR: inverted terminal repeat of adeno-associated virus serotype 2 inverted
   5540..5596    -  CDS            lacI (fragment): lac repressor; lacI; The lac repressor binds to the lac operator to inhibit transcription in E. coli. This inhibition can be relieved by adding lactose or isopropyl-β-D-thiogalactopyranoside (IPTG).
   5779..6367    -  rep_origin     ori: high-copy-number ColE1/pMB1/pBR322/pUC origin of replication
   6538..7398    -  CDS            AmpR: β-lactamase; bla; confers resistance to ampicillin, carbenicillin, and related antibiotics
   7399..57      -  promoter       AmpR promoter (across the origin): bla
>Addgene plasmid #236236 | pAAV hSyn INTRON mScarlet-STIM2 WPRE | addgene full sequence | sequence record 471211 | Addgene NGS Result
CATGAGCGGATACATATTTGAATGTATTTAGAAAAATAAACAAATAGGGGTTCCGCGCACATTTCCCCGA
AAAGTGCCACCTAAATTGTAAGCGTTAATATTTTGTTAAAATTCGCGTTAAATTTTTGTTAAATCAGCTC
ATTTTTTAACCAATAGGCCGAAATCGGCAAAATCCCTTATAAATCAAAAGAATAGACCGAGATAGGGT
[37 nt withheld, positions 209-245]
AAAGAACGTGGACTCCAACGTCAAAGG
[49 nt withheld, positions 273-321]
T
[91 nt withheld, positions 323-413]
G
[124 nt withheld, positions 415-538]
CCCATTCGCCATTCAGGCTGCGCAACTGTTGGGAAGGGCGATCGGTGCGGGCCTCTTCGCTATTACGCCA
GCTGCGCGCTCGCTCGCTCACTGAGGCCGCCCGGGCAAAGCCCGGGCGTCGGGCGACCTTTGGTCGCCCG
GCCTCAGTGAGCGAGCGAGCGCGCAGAGAGGGAGTGGCCAACTCCATCACTAGGGGTTCCTTGTAGTTAA
TGATTAACCCGCCATGCTACTTATCTACGTAGCCATGCTCTAGGAAGATCCGAGCTCCAGTGTGCTGGAA
TTCGCCCTTTTCAGTATTTAAATTGACGACCGACCCCGACCCACTGGACAAGCACCCAACCCCCATTCCC
CAAATTGCGCATCCCCTATCAGAGAGGGGGAGGGGAAACAGGATGCGGCGAGGCGCGTGCGCACTGCCAG
CTTCAGCACCGCGGACAGTGCCTTCGCCCCCGCCTGGCGGCGCGCGCCACCGCCGCCTCAGCACTGAAGG
CGCGCTGACGTCACTCGCCGGTCCCCCGCAAACTCCCCTTCCCGGCCACCTTGGTCGCGTCCGCGCCGCC
GCCGGCCCAGCCGGACCGCACCACGCGAGGCGCGAGATAGGGGGGCACGGGCGCGACCATCTGCGCTGCG
GCGCCGGCGACTCAGCGCTGCCTCAGTCTGCGGTGGGCAGCGGAGGAGTCGTGTCGTGCCTGAGAGCGCA
GCTGTGCTCCTGGGCACCGCGCAGTCCGCCCCCGCGGCTCCTGGCCAGACCACCCCTAGGACCCCCTGCC
CCAAGTCGCAGCCGTTGGATCAGGTAAGTATCAAGGTTACAAGACAGGTTTAAGGAGACCAATAGAAACT
GGGCTTGTCGAGACAGAGAAGACTCTTGCGTTTCTGATAGGCACCTATTGGTCTTACTGACATCCACTTT
GCCTTTCTCTCCACAGGTGATGATATCACTAGTAGATCTGCCACCATGGATGTATGCGTCCGTCTTGCCC
TGTGGCTCCTCTGGGGACTCCTCCTGCACCAGGGCCAGAGCCTCGCACCGGTCGCCACCATGGTGAGCAA
GGGCGAGGCAGTGATCAAGGAGTTCATGCGGTTCAAGGTGCACATGGAGGGCTCCATGAACGGCCACGAG
TTCGAGATCGAGGGCGAGGGCGAGGGCCGCCCCTACGAGGGCACCCAGACCGCCAAGCTGAAGGTGACCA
AGGGTGGCCCCCTGCCCTTCTCCTGGGACATCCTGTCCCCTCAGTTCATGTACGGCTCCAGGGCCTTCAT
CAAGCACCCCGCCGACATCCCCGACTACTATAAGCAGTCCTTCCCCGAGGGCTTCAAGTGGGAGCGCGTG
ATGAACTTCGAGGACGGCGGCGCCGTGACCGTGACCCAGGACACCTCCCTGGAGGACGGCACCCTGATCT
ACAAGGTGAAGCTCCGCGGCACCAACTTCCCTCCTGACGGCCCCGTAATGCAGAAGAAGACAATGGGCTG
GGAAGCGTCCACCGAGCGGTTGTACCCCGAGGACGGCGTGCTGAAGGGCGACATTAAGATGGCCCTGCGC
CTGAAGGACGGCGGCCGCTACCTGGCGGACTTCAAGACCACCTACAAGGCCAAGAAGCCCGTGCAGATGC
CCGGCGCCTACAACGTCGACCGCAAGTTGGACATCACCTCCCACAACGAGGACTACACCGTGGTGGAACA
GTACGAACGCTCCGAGGGCCGCCACTCCACCGGCGGCATGGACGAGCTGTACAAGTCCGGATCAACAAGT
TTGTACAAAAAAGCAGGCTTAACCTGCGAGCTTGTGCCCCGGCACCTCCGCGGGCGGCGGGCGACTGGCT
CTGCCGCAACTGCCGCCTCCTCTCTCGCCGCGGCGGCCGGCGATAGCCCGGCGCTCATGACAGATCCCTG
CATGTCACTGAGTCCACCATGCTTTACAGAAGAAGACAGATTTAGTCTGGAAGCTCTTCAAACAATACAT
AAACAAATGGATGATGACAAAGATGGTGGAATTGAAGTAGAGGAAAGTGATGAATTCATCAGAGAAGATA
TGAAATATAAAGATGCTACTAATAAACACAGCCATCTGCACAGAGAAGATAAACATATAACGATTGAGGA
TTTATGGAAACGATGGAAAACATCAGAAGTTCATAATTGGACCCTTGAAGACACTCTTCAGTGGTTGATA
GAGTTTGTTGAACTACCCCAATATGAGAAGAATTTTAGAGACAACAATGTCAAAGGAACGACACTTCCCA
GGATAGCAGTGCACGAACCTTCATTTATGATCTCCCAGTTGAAAATCAGTGACCGGAGTCACAGACAAAA
ACTTCAGCTCAAGGCATTGGATGTGGTTTTGTTTGGACCTCTAACACGCCCACCTCATAACTGGATGAAA
GATTTTATCCTCACAATTTCTATAGTAATTGGTGTTGGAGGCTGCTGGTTTGCTTATACGCAGAATAAGA
CATCAAAAGAACATGTTGCAAAAATGATGAAAGATTTAGAGAGCTTACAAACTGCAGAGCAAAGTCTAAT
GGACTTACAAGAGAGGCTTGAAAAGGCACAGGAAGAAAACAGAAATGTTGCTGTAGAAAAGCAAAATTTA
GAGCGCAAAATGATGGATGAAATCAATTATGCAAAGGAGGAGGCTTGTCGGCTGAGAGAGCTAAGGGAGG
GAGCTGAATGTGAATTGAGTAGACGTCAGTATGCAGAACAGGAATTGGAACAGGTTCGCATGGCTCTGAA
AAAGGCCGAAAAAGAATTTGAACTGAGAAGCAGTTGGTCTGTTCCAGATGCACTTCAGAAATGGCTTCAG
TTAACACATGAAGTAGAAGTGCAATACTACAATATTAAAAGACAAAACGCTGAAATGCAGCTAGCTATTG
CTAAAGATGAGGCAGAAAAAATTAAAAAGAAGAGAAGCACAGTCTTTGGGACTCTGCACGTTGCACACAG
CTCCTCCCTAGATGAGGTAGACCACAAAATTCTGGAAGCAAAGAAAGCTCTCTCTGAGTTGACAACTTGT
TTACGAGAACGACTTTTTCGCTGGCAACAAATTGAGAAGATCTGTGGCTTTCAGATAGCCCATAACTCAG
GACTCCCCAGCCTGACCTCTTCCCTTTATTCTGATCACAGCTGGGTGGTGATGCCCAGAGTCTCCATTCC
ACCCTATCCAATTGCTGGAGGAGTTGATGACTTAGATGAAGACACACCCCCAATAGTGTCACAATTTCCC
GGGACCATGGCTAAACCTCCTGGATCATTAGCCAGAAGCAGCAGCCTGTGCCGTTCACGCCGCAGCATTG
TGCCGTCCTCGCCTCAGCCTCAGCGAGCTCAGCTTGCTCCACACGCCCCCCACCCGTCACACCCTCGGCA
CCCTCACCACCCGCAACACACACCACACTCCTTGCCTTCCCCTGATCCAGATATCCTCTCAGTGTCAAGT
TGCCCTGCGCTTTATCGAAATGAAGTGGAGGAAGAGGCCATTTACTTCTCTGCTGAAAAGCAATGGGAAG
TGCCAGACACAGCTTCAGAATGTGACTCCTTAAATTCTTCCATTGGAAGGAAACAGTCTCCTCCTTTAAG
CCTCGAGATATACCAAACATTATCTCCGCGAAAGATATCAAGAGATGAGGTGTCCCTAGAGGATTCCTCC
CGAGGGGATTCGCCTGTAACTGTGGATGTGTCTTGGGGTTCTCCCGACTGTGTAGGTCTGACAGAGACTA
AGAGTATGATCTTCAGTCCTGCAAGCAAAGTGTACAATGGCATTTTGGAGAAATCCTGTAGCATGAACCA
GCTTTCCAGTGGCATCCCGGTGCCTAAACCTCGCCACACATCATGTTCCTCAGCTGGCAACGACAGTAAA
CCAGTTCAGGAAGCCCCAAGTGTTGCCAGAATAAGCAGCATCCCACATGACCTTTGTCATAATGGAGAGA
AAAGCAAAAAGCCATCAAAAATCAAAAGCCTTTTTAAGAAGAAATCTAAGTGAAAGCTTAATCAACCTCT
GGATTACAAAATTTGTGAAAGATTGACTGGTATTCTTAACTATGTTGCTCCTTTTACGCTATGTGGATAC
GCTGCTTTAATGCCTTTGTATCATGCTATTGCTTCCCGTATGGCTTTCATTTTCTCCTCCTTGTATAAAT
CCTGGTTGCTGTCTCTTTATGAGGAGTTGTGGCCCGTTGTCAGGCAACGTGGCGTGGTGTGCACTGTGTT
TGCTGACGCAACCCCCACTGGTTGGGGCATTGCCACCACCTGTCAGCTCCTTTCCGGGACTTTCGCTTTC
CCCCTCCCTATTGCCACGGCGGAACTCATCGCCGCCTGCCTTGCCCGCTGCTGGACAGGGGCTCGGCTGT
TGGGCACTGACAATTCCGTGGTGTTGTCGGGGAAATCATCGTCCTTTCCTTGGCTGCTCGCCTGTGTTGC
CACCTGGATTCTGCGCGGGACGTCCTTCTGCTACGTCCCTTCGGCCCTCAATCCAGCGGACCTTCCTTCC
CGCGGCCTGCTGCCGGCTCTGCGGCCTCTTCCGCGTCTTCGCCTTCGCCCTCAGACGAGTCGGATCTCCC
TTTGGGCCGCCTCCCCGCGCGGCCGCTTCGAGCAGACATGATAAGATACATTGATGAGTTTGGACAAACC
ACAACTAGAATGCAGTGAAAAAAATGCTTTATTTGTGAAATTTGTGATGCTATTGCTTTATTTGTAACCA
TTATAAGCTGCAATAAACAAGTTAACAACAACAATTGCATTCATTTTATGTTTCAGGTTCAGGGGGAGAT
GTGGGAGGTTTTTTAAAGCAAGTAAAACCTCTACAAATGTGGTAAAATCGATAAGGATCTTCCTAGAGCA
TGGCTACGTAGATAAGTAGCATGGCGGGTTAATCATTAACTACAAGGAACCCCTAGTGATGGAGTTGGCC
ACTCCCTCTCTGCGCGCTCGCTCGCTCACTGAGGCCGGGCGACCAAAGGTCGCCCGACGCCCGGGCTTTG
CCCGGGCGGCCTCAGTGAGCGAGCGAGCGCGCAGCTGCATTAATGAATCGGCCAACGCGCGGGGAGAGGC
GGTTTGCGTATTGGGCGCTCTTCCGCTTCCTCGCTCACTGACTCGCTGCGCTCGGTCGTTCGGCTGCGGC
GAGCGGTATCAGCTCACTCAAAGGCGGTAATACGGTTATCCACAGAATCAGGGGATAACGCAGGAAAGAA
CATGTGAGCAAAAGGCCAGCAAAAGGCCAGGAACCGTAAAAAGGCCGCGTTGCTGGCGTTTTTCCATAGG
CTCCGCCCCCCTGACGAGCATCACAAAAATCGACGCTCAAGTCAGAGGTGGCGAAACCCGACAGGACTAT
AAAGATACCAGGCGTTTCCCCCTGGAAGCTCCCTCGTGCGCTCTCCTGTTCCGACCCTGCCGCTTACCGG
ATACCTGTCCGCCTTTCTCCCTTCGGGAAGCGTGGCGCTTTCTCATAGCTCACGCTGTAGGTATCTCAGT
TCGGTGTAGGTCGTTCGCTCCAAGCTGGGCTGTGTGCACGAACCCCCCGTTCAGCCCGACCGCTGCGCCT
TATCCGGTAACTATCGTCTTGAGTCCAACCCGGTAAGACACGACTTATCGCCACTGGCAGCAGCCACTGG
TAACAGGATTAGCAGAGCGAGGTATGTAGGCGGTGCTACAGAGTTCTTGAAGTGGTGGCCTAACTACGGC
TACACTAGAAGAACAGTATTTGGTATCTGCGCTCTGCTGAAGCCAGTTACCTTCGGAAAAAGAGTTGGTA
GCTCTTGATCCGGCAAACAAACCACCGCTGGTAGCGGTGGTTTTTTTGTTTGCAAGCAGCAGATTACGCG
CAGAAAAAAAGGATCTCAAGAAGATCCTTTGATCTTTTCTACGGGGTCTGACGCTCAGTGGAACGAAAAC
TCACGTTAAGGGATTTTGGTCATGAGATTATCAAAAAGGATCTTCACCTAGATCCTTTTAAATTAAAAAT
GAAGTTTTAAATCAATCTAAAGTATATATGAGTAAACTTGGTCTGACAGTTACCAATGCTTAATCAGTGA
GGCACCTATCTCAGCGATCTGTCTATTTCGTTCATCCATAGTTGCCTGACTCCCCGTCGTGTAGATAACT
ACGATACGGGAGGGCTTACCATCTGGCCCCAGTGCTGCAATGATACCGCGAGACCCACGCTCACCGGCTC
CAGATTTATCAGCAATAAACCAGCCAGCCGGAAGGGCCGAGCGCAGAAGTGGTCCTGCAACTTTATCCGC
CTCCATCCAGTCTATTAATTGTTGCCGGGAAGCTAGAGTAAGTAGTTCGCCAGTTAATAGTTTGCGCAAC
GTTGTTGCCATTGCTACAGGCATCGTGGTGTCACGCTCGTCGTTTGGTATGGCTTCATTCAGCTCCGGTT
CCCAACGATCAAGGCGAGTTACATGATCCCCCATGTTGTGCAAAAAAGCGGTTAGCTCCTTCGGTCCTCC
GATCGTTGTCAGAAGTAAGTTGGCCGCAGTGTTATCACTCATGGTTATGGCAGCACTGCATAATTCTCTT
ACTGTCATGCCATCCGTAAGATGCTTTTCTGTGACTGGTGAGTACTCAACCAAGTCATTCTGAGAATAGT
GTATGCGGCGACCGAGTTGCTCTTGCCCGGCGTCAATACGGGATAATACCGCGCCACATAGCAGAACTTT
AAAAGTGCTCATCATTGGAAAACGTTCTTCGGGGCGAAAACTCTCAAGGATCTTACCGCTGTTGAGATCC
AGTTCGATGTAACCCACTCGTGCACCCAACTGATCTTCAGCATCTTTTACTTTCACCAGCGTTTCTGGGT
GAGCAAAAACAGGAAGGCAAAATGCCGCAAAAAAGGGAATAAGGGCGACACGGAAATGTTGAATACTCAT
ACTCTTCCTTTTTCAATATTATTGAAGCATTTATCAGGGTTATTGTCT
